Addgene plasmid #46006: pGR-ECK120015170
Depositing lab: Christopher Voigt. Depositing organization: Massachusetts Institute of Technology. Publication: Characterization of 582 natural and synthetic terminators and quantification of their design constraints. Chen YJ, Liu P, Nielsen AA, Brophy JA, Clancy K, Peterson T, Voigt CA. Nat Methods. 2013 Jun 2. doi: 10.1038/nmeth.2515. PubMed 23727987.
Backbone
  Vector backbone: pGR
  Backbone size w/o insert (bp): 5047
  Total vector size (bp): 5094
  Modifications to backbone: Inserted ECK120015170 terminator between the EcoRI and SpeI sites.
  Vector type: Bacterial Expression, Synthetic Biology
Growth in bacteria
  Bacterial resistance: Ampicillin, 100 μg/mL
  Growth temperature: 37°C
  Growth strain: DH5alpha
  Copy number: High Copy
Gene/Insert
  Gene/Insert name: ECK120015170 Terminator
  Species: E. coli
  Insert size (bp): 47
  Promoter: PBAD
  Cloning method: Restriction Enzyme; 5′ cloning site EcoRI (not destroyed); 3′ cloning site SpeI (not destroyed)
  Sequencing primers: 5′ gtccacacaatctgcccttt
Terms and licenses: Academic/Nonprofit Terms; Industry Terms: Not Available to Industry
How to cite: pGR-ECK120015170 was a gift from Christopher Voigt (Addgene plasmid # 46006 ; http://n2t.net/addgene:46006 ; RRID:Addgene_46006)
