[The description below was written by a language model from this plasmid's Addgene catalogue record and pLannotate feature annotations shown in this document.]
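Description:
pGR-ECK120015170 is a high-copy bacterial plasmid from a synthetic biology collection built to measure the strength of transcriptional terminators in E. coli. It is based on the 5,047 bp pGR backbone, replicates from a ColE1/pUC-type origin, and is selected with ampicillin through the β-lactamase gene and its native bla promoter. The total size is 5,094 bp. The insert is a 47 bp natural E. coli terminator, ECK120015170, cloned between EcoRI and SpeI sites that both remain intact.

The feature table shows a two-reporter layout on the forward strand. The arabinose-inducible araBAD (PBAD) promoter, controlled by a divergently transcribed araC regulator gene, drives a first fluorescent protein coding sequence that ends just before the plasmid's numbering origin. The automated annotation labels this sequence hfriFP; the "GR" in the backbone name suggests a green reporter, but the record does not state its identity. The short interval that follows, between this reporter and a BioBrick suffix, carries no annotation and is consistent in position with the inserted terminator. Downstream lies mRFP1, followed by the rrnB T1 and T7Te terminators, which end transcription of the cassette. Another putative terminator sits downstream of araC.

In this arrangement both reporters depend on the same arabinose-induced transcript. The upstream reporter indicates promoter output, while mRFP1 is expressed only from transcripts that read through the test terminator. The ratio of the two signals therefore gives a quantitative estimate of termination efficiency. The plasmid belongs to a large-scale characterization of natural and synthetic terminators and can serve as a source of a characterized terminator part for genetic circuit design.
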