Features (pLannotate 1.2.2; 11 found; start..end, strand, type, name):
     54..73      +  misc_feature   BioBrick suffix: universal suffix for all parts
     92..766     +  CDS            mRFP1: mRFP1 is a basic (constitutively fluorescent) red fluorescent protein published in 2002, derived from Discosoma sp.. It is reported to be a somewhat slowly-maturing monomer with low acid sensitivity.
    814..885     +  terminator     rrnB T1 terminator: transcription terminator T1 from the E. coli rrnB gene
    901..928     +  terminator     T7Te terminator: phage T7 early transcription terminator
   1193..1781    -  rep_origin     ori: high-copy-number ColE1/pMB1/pBR322/pUC origin of replication
   1952..2812    -  CDS            AmpR: β-lactamase; bla; confers resistance to ampicillin, carbenicillin, and related antibiotics
   2813..2917    -  promoter       AmpR promoter: bla
   3007..3050    -  terminator     bacterial terminator: putative bacterial transcription terminator
   3139..4017    -  CDS            araC: L-arabinose regulatory protein; araC
   4044..4328    +  promoter       araBAD promoter: araBAD; promoter of the L-arabinose operon of E. coli; the araC regulatory gene is transcribed in the opposite direction (Guzman et al., 1995)
   4375..5088    +  CDS            hfriFP: hfriFP is a fluorescent protein published in 2013, derived from Herbaspirillum frisingense.
>Addgene plasmid #46006 | pGR-ECK120015170 | depositor full sequence | sequence record 64696 | pGR-ECK120015170 sequence 5094 bps
GAATTCACAATTTTCGAAAAAACCCGCTTCGGCGGGTTTTTTTATAGCTAAAAACTAGTAGCGGCCGCTG
CAGAAAGAGGAGAAATACTAGATGGCTTCCTCCGAAGACGTTATCAAAGAGTTCATGCGTTTCAAAGTTC
GTATGGAAGGTTCCGTTAACGGTCACGAGTTCGAAATCGAAGGTGAAGGTGAAGGTCGTCCGTACGAAGG
TACCCAGACCGCTAAACTGAAAGTTACCAAAGGTGGTCCGCTGCCGTTCGCTTGGGACATCCTGTCCCCG
CAGTTCCAGTACGGTTCCAAAGCTTACGTTAAACACCCGGCTGACATCCCGGACTACCTGAAACTGTCCT
TCCCGGAAGGTTTCAAATGGGAACGTGTTATGAACTTCGAAGACGGTGGTGTTGTTACCGTTACCCAGGA
CTCCTCCCTGCAAGACGGTGAGTTCATCTACAAAGTTAAACTGCGTGGTACCAACTTCCCGTCCGACGGT
CCGGTTATGCAGAAAAAAACCATGGGTTGGGAAGCTTCCACCGAACGTATGTACCCGGAAGACGGTGCTC
TGAAAGGTGAAATCAAAATGCGTCTGAAACTGAAAGACGGTGGTCACTACGACGCTGAAGTTAAAACCAC
CTACATGGCTAAAAAACCGGTTCAGCTGCCGGGTGCTTACAAAACCGACATCAAACTGGACATCACCTCC
CACAACGAAGACTACACCATCGTTGAACAGTACGAACGTGCTGAAGGTCGTCACTCCACCGGTGCTTAAT
AACGCTGATAGTGCTAGTGTAGATCGCTACTAGAGCCAGGCATCAAATAAAACGAAAGGCTCAGTCGAAA
GACTGGGCCTTTCGTTTTATCTGTTGTTTGTCGGTGAACGCTCTCTACTAGAGTCACACTGGCTCACCTT
CGGGTGGGCCTTTCTGCGTTTATATACTAGAGTCAATTGAGGTAGAGGTACACACGCGAACTCCGATAGC
CAATTCAGAGTAATAAACTGTGATAATCAATGCAGTGCTTCCTCGCTCACTGACTCGCTGCGCTCGGTCG
TTCGGCTGCGGCGAGCGGTATCAGCTCACTCAAAGGCGGTAATACGGTTATCCACAGAATCAGGGGATAA
CGCAGGAAAGAACATGTGAGCAAAAGGCCAGCAAAAGGCCAGGAACCGTAAAAAGGCCGCGTTGCTGGCG
TTTTTCCATAGGCTCCGCCCCCCTGACGAGCATCACAAAAATCGACGCTCAAGTCAGAGGTGGCGAAACC
CGACAGGACTATAAAGATACCAGGCGTTTCCCCCTGGAAGCTCCCTCGTGCGCTCTCCTGTTCCGACCCT
GCCGCTTACCGGATACCTGTCCGCCTTTCTCCCTTCGGGAAGCGTGGCGCTTTCTCATAGCTCACGCTGT
AGGTATCTCAGTTCGGTGTAGGTCGTTCGCTCCAAGCTGGGCTGTGTGCACGAACCCCCCGTTCAGCCCG
ACCGCTGCGCCTTATCCGGTAACTATCGTCTTGAGTCCAACCCGGTAAGACACGACTTATCGCCACTGGC
AGCAGCCACTGGTAACAGGATTAGCAGAGCGAGGTATGTAGGCGGTGCTACAGAGTTCTTGAAGTGGTGG
CCTAACTACGGCTACACTAGAAGGACAGTATTTGGTATCTGCGCTCTGCTGAAGCCAGTTACCTTCGGAA
AAAGAGTTGGTAGCTCTTGATCCGGCAAACAAACCACCGCTGGTAGCGGTGGTTTTTTTGTTTGCAAGCA
GCAGATTACGCGCAGAAAAAAAGGATCTCAAGAAGATCCTTTGATCTTTTCTACGGGGTCTGACGCTCAG
TGGAACGAAAACTCACGTTAAGGGATTTTGGTCATGAGATTATCAAAAAGGATCTTCACCTAGATCCTTT
TAAATTAAAAATGAAGTTTTAAATCAATCTAAAGTATATATGAGTAAACTTGGTCTGACAGTTACCAATG
CTTAATCAGTGAGGCACCTATCTCAGCGATCTGTCTATTTCGTTCATCCATAGTTGCCTGACTCCCCGTC
GTGTAGATAACTACGATACGGGAGGGCTTACCATCTGGCCCCAGTGCTGCAATGATACCGCGAGACCCAC
GCTCACCGGCTCCAGATTTATCAGCAATAAACCAGCCAGCCGGAAGGGCCGAGCGCAGAAGTGGTCCTGC
AACTTTATCCGCCTCCATCCAGTCTATTAATTGTTGCCGGGAAGCTAGAGTAAGTAGTTCGCCAGTTAAT
AGTTTGCGCAACGTTGTTGCCATTGCTACAGGCATCGTGGTGTCACGCTCGTCGTTTGGTATGGCTTCAT
TCAGCTCCGGTTCCCAACGATCAAGGCGAGTTACATGATCCCCCATGTTGTGCAAAAAAGCGGTTAGCTC
CTTCGGTCCTCCGATCGTTGTCAGAAGTAAGTTGGCCGCAGTGTTATCACTCATGGTTATGGCAGCACTG
CATAATTCTCTTACTGTCATGCCATCCGTAAGATGCTTTTCTGTGACTGGTGAGTACTCAACCAAGTCAT
TCTGAGAATAGTGTATGCGGCGACCGAGTTGCTCTTGCCCGGCGTCAATACGGGATAATACCGCGCCACA
TAGCAGAACTTTAAAAGTGCTCATCATTGGAAAACGTTCTTCGGGGCGAAAACTCTCAAGGATCTTACCG
CTGTTGAGATCCAGTTCGATGTAACCCACTCGTGCACCCAACTGATCTTCAGCATCTTTTACTTTCACCA
GCGTTTCTGGGTGAGCAAAAACAGGAAGGCAAAATGCCGCAAAAAAGGGAATAAGGGCGACACGGAAATG
TTGAATACTCATACTCTTCCTTTTTCAATATTATTGAAGCATTTATCAGGGTTATTGTCTCATGAGCGGA
TACATATTTGAATGTATTTAGAAAAATAAACAAATAGGGGTTCCGCGCACATTTCCCCGAAAAGTGCCAC
CTGACGTCTAAGAAACCATTATTATCATGACATTAACCTATAAAAATAGGCGTATCACGAGGCAGAATTT
CAGATAAAAAAAATCCTTAGCTTTCGCTAAGGATGATTTCTGGAATTGAATTGAGGTAGAGGTACACACG
CGAACTCCGATAGCCAATTCAGAGTAATAAACTGTGATAATCAATGCATGTACTAGAGTTATGACAACTT
GACGGCTACATCATTCACTTTTTCTTCACAACCGGCACGGAACTCGCTCGGGCTGGCCCCGGTGCATTTT
TTAAATACCCGCGAGAAATAGAGTTGATCGTCAAAACCAACATTGCGACCGACGGTGGCGATAGGCATCC
GGGTGGTGCTCAAAAGCAGCTTCGCCTGGCTGATACGTTGGTCCTCGCGCCAGCTTAAGACGCTAATCCC
TAACTGCTGGCGGAAAAGATGTGACAGACGCGACGGCGACAAGCAAACATGCTGTGCGACGCTGGCGATA
TCAAAATTGCTGTCTGCCAGGTGATCGCTGATGTACTGACAAGCCTCGCGTACCCGATTATCCATCGGTG
GATGGAGCGACTCGTTAATCGCTTCCATGCGCCGCAGTAACAATTGCTCAAGCAGATTTATCGCCAGCAG
CTCCGAATAGCGCCCTTCCCCTTGCCCGGCGTTAATGATTTGCCCAAACAGGTCGCTGAAATGCGGCTGG
TGCGCTTCATCCGGGCGAAAGAACCCCGTATTGGCAAATATTGACGGCCAGTTAAGCCATTCATGCCAGT
AGGCGCGCGGACGAAAGTAAACCCACTGGTGATACCATTCGCGAGCCTCCGGATGACGACCGTAGTGATG
AATCTCTCCTGGCGGGAACAGCAAAATATCACCCGGTCGGCAAACAAATTCTCGTCCCTGATTTTTCACC
ACCCCCTGACCGCGAATGGTGAGATTGAGAATATAACCTTTCATTCCCAGCGGTCGGTCGATAAAAAAAT
CGAGATAACCGTTGGCCTCAATCGGCGTTAAACCCGCCACCAGATGGGCATTAAACGAGTATCCCGGCAG
CAGGGGATCATTTTGCGCTTCAGCCATACTTTTCATACTCCCGCCATTCAGAGAAGAAACCAATTGTCCA
TATTGCATCAGACATTGCCGTCACTGCGTCTTTTACTGGCTCTTCTCGCTAACCAAACCGGTAACCCCGC
TTATTAAAAGCATTCTGTAACAAAGCGGGACCAAAGCCATGACAAAAACGCGTAACAAAAGTGTCTATAA
TCACGGCAGAAAAGTCCACATTGATTATTTGCACGGCGTCACACTTTGCTATGCCATAGCATTTTTATCC
ATAAGATTAGCGGATCCTACCTGACGCTTTTTATCGCAACTCTCTACTGTTTCTCCATACCCGTTTTTTT
GGGCTAGCTACTAGAGAAAGAGGAGAAATACTAGATGCGTAAAGGAGAAGAACTTTTCACTGGAGTTGTC
CCAATTCTTGTTGAATTAGATGGTGATGTTAATGGGCACAAATTTTCTGTCAGTGGAGAGGGTGAAGGTG
ATGCAACATACGGAAAACTTACCCTTAAATTTATTTGCACTACTGGAAAACTACCTGTTCCATGGCCAAC
ACTTGTCACTACTTTCGGTTATGGTGTTCAATGCTTTGCGAGATACCCAGATCATATGAAACAGCATGAC
TTTTTCAAGAGTGCCATGCCCGAAGGTTATGTACAGGAAAGAACTATATTTTTCAAAGATGACGGGAACT
ACAAGACACGTGCTGAAGTCAAGTTTGAAGGTGATACCCTTGTTAATAGAATCGAGTTAAAAGGTATTGA
TTTTAAAGAAGATGGAAACATTCTTGGACACAAATTGGAATACAACTATAACTCACACAATGTATACATC
ATGGCAGACAAACAAAAGAATGGAATCAAAGTTAACTTCAAAATTAGACACAACATTGAAGATGGAAGCG
TTCAACTAGCAGACCATTATCAACAAAATACTCCAATTGGCGATGGCCCTGTCCTTTTACCAGACAACCA
TTACCTGTCCACACAATCTGCCCTTTCGAAAGATCCCAACGAAAAGAGAGACCACATGGTCCTTCTTGAG
TTTGTAACAGCTGCTGGGATTACACATGGCATGGATGAACTATACAAATAATAA
