>Addgene plasmid #46006 | pGR-ECK120015170 | addgene partial sequence | sequence record 66504 | GFP-F  5'-GGTCCTTCTTGAGTTTGTAAC-3'
TGGATGAACTATACAAATAATAAGAATTCACAATTTTCGAAAAAACCCGCTTCGGCGGGTTTTTTTATAG
CTAAAAACTAGTAGCGGCCGCTGCAGAAAGAGGAGAAATACTAGATGGCTTCCTCCGAAGACGTTATCAA
AGAGTTCATGCGTTTCAAAGTTCGTATGGAAGGTTCCGTTAACGGTCACGAGTTCGAAATCGAAGGTGAA
GGTGAAGGTCGTCCGTACGAAGGTACCCAGACCGCTAAACTGAAAGTTACCAAAGGTGGTCCGCTGCCGT
TCGCTTGGGACATCCTGTCCCCGCAGTTCCAGTACGGTTCCAAAGCTTACGTTAAACACCCGGCTGACAT
CCCGGACTACCTGAAACTGTCCTTCCCGGAAGGTTTCAAATGGGAACGTGTTATGAACTTCGAAGACGGT
GGTGTTGTTACCGTTACCCAGGACTCCTCCCTGCAAGACGGTGAGTTCATCTACAAAGTTAAACTGCGTG
GTACCAACTTCCCGTCCGACGGTCCGGTTATGCAGAAAAAAACCATGGGTTGGGAAGCTTCCACCGAACG
TATGTACCCGGAAGACGGTGCTCTGAAAGGTGAAATCAAAATGCGTCTGAAACTGAAAGACGGTGGTCAC
TACGACGCTGAAGTTAAAACCACCTACATGGCTAAAAAACCGGTTCAGCTGCCGGGTGCTTACAAAACCG
ACATCAAACTGGACATCACCTCCCACAACGAAGACTACACCATCGTTGAACAGTACGAACGTGCTGAAGG
TCGTCACTCCACCGGTGCTTAATAACGCTGATAGTGCTAGTGTA
