>Addgene plasmid #46006 | pGR-ECK120015170 | addgene partial sequence | sequence record 66514 | pBAD-F 5'-ATGCCATAGCATTTTTATCC-3'
CGGATCCTACCTGACGCTTTTTATCGCAACTCTCTACTGTTTCTCCATACCGTTTTTTTGGGCTAGCTAC
TAGAGAAAGAGGAGAAATACTAGATGCGTAAAGGAGAAGAACTTTTCACTGGAGTTGTCCCAATTCTTGT
TGAATTAGATGGTGATGTTAATGGGCACAAATTTTCTGTCAGTGGAGAGGGTGAAGGTGATGCAACATAC
GGAAAACTTACCCTTAAATTTATTTGCACTACTGGAAAACTACCTGTTCCATGGCCAACACTTGTCACTA
CTTTCGGTTATGGTGTTCAATGCTTTGCGAGATACCCAGATCATATGAAACAGCATGACTTTTTCAAGAG
TGCCATGCCCGAAGGTTATGTACAGGAAAGAACTATATTTTTCAAAGATGACGGGAACTACAAGACACGT
GCTGAAGTCAAGTTTGAAGGTGATACCCTTGTTAATAGAATCGAGTTAAAAGGTATTGATTTTAAAGAAG
ATGGAAACATTCTTGGACACAAATTGGAATACAACTATAACTCACACAATGTATACATCATGGCAGACAA
ACAAAAGAATGGAATCAAAGTTAACTTCAAAATTAGACACAACATTGAAGATGGAAGCGTTCAACTAGCA
GACCATTATCAACAAAATACTCCAATTGGCGATGGCCCTGTCCTTTTACCAGACAACCATTACCTGTCCA
CACAATCTGCCCTTTCGAAAGATCCCAACGAAAAGAGAGACCACATGGTCCTTCTTGAGTTTGTAACAGC
TGCTGGGATTACACATGGCATGGATGAACTATACAAATAATAAGAATTCACAATTTTCGAAAAAACCCGC
TTCGGCGGGTTTTTTTATAGCTAAAAACTAGTAGCGGCCGCTGC
